Addgene plasmid #98412: pYZ156
Purpose: (Empty Backbone) Pombe Expression Vector - nmt41 promoter with Sp.ura4 marker
Depositing lab: Jef Boeke. Depositing organization: NYU Grossman School of Medicine. Publication: Construction of Designer Selectable Marker Deletions with CRISPR-Cas9 Toolbox in Schizosaccharomyces pombe and Optimized Design of Common Entry Vectors. Zhao Y, Boeke JD. G3 (Bethesda). 2018 Jan 10. pii: g3.117.300363. doi: 10.1534/g3.117.300363. PubMed 29321167.
Backbone
  Vector backbone: pYZ155
  Backbone size (bp): 8144
  Vector type: Yeast Expression
  Selectable markers: Spura4
Growth in bacteria
  Bacterial resistance: Ampicillin, 100 μg/mL
  Growth temperature: 37°C
  Growth strain: DH5alpha
  Copy number: High Copy
Terms and licenses: Academic/Nonprofit Terms; Industry Terms: Not Available to Industry
How to cite: pYZ156 was a gift from Jef Boeke (Addgene plasmid # 98412 ; http://n2t.net/addgene:98412 ; RRID:Addgene_98412)
