[The description below was written by a language model from this plasmid's Addgene catalogue record and pLannotate feature annotations shown in this document.]
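Description:
pYZ156 is an empty-backbone episomal expression vector for the fission yeast Schizosaccharomyces pombe, derived from pYZ155 and about 8.1 kb in size. It is a shuttle plasmid. In E. coli it replicates from a high-copy ColE1/pUC-type origin and is selected with ampicillin through the bla (AmpR) gene. In S. pombe it is maintained by the ars1 autonomously replicating sequence and selected through the S. pombe ura4 gene. That gene encodes orotidine 5'-phosphate decarboxylase and complements uracil auxotrophy in ura4-deficient hosts. An f1 phage origin is also present, a legacy element that permits single-stranded DNA production.

The expression module is a thiamine-repressible nmt promoter followed by a short fragment of pUC-type polylinker where a gene of interest would be inserted. The catalogue entry names this promoter as nmt41, the attenuated, medium-strength variant of nmt1. The automated annotation labels it as wild-type nmt1, most likely because the variants differ by only a few bases that a similarity search does not distinguish. No transcription terminator is annotated in the region downstream of the cloning site, so the record does not show what lies there.

The plasmid also carries pBluescript-derived elements: a lac promoter/operator, T3 and T7 phage promoters flanking a multiple cloning site, and lacI and lacZα fragments. Two short hus5 matches near ars1 are probably genomic sequence carried along with that fragment rather than functional coding regions. The vector belongs to a set of common entry vectors with designer selectable markers, intended for regulated, moderate-level expression of cloned genes in fission yeast.
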