Features (pLannotate 1.2.2; 18 found; start..end, strand, type, name):
      2..94      +  CDS            lacI (fragment): lac repressor; lacI; The lac repressor binds to the lac operator to inhibit transcription in E. coli. This inhibition can be relieved by adding lactose or isopropyl-β-D-thiogalactopyranoside (IPTG).
    107..128     +  protein_bind   CAP binding site: CAP binding activates transcription in the presence of cAMP. E. coli catabolite activator protein
    143..173     +  promoter       lac promoter: promoter for the E. coli lac operon
    181..197     +  protein_bind   lac operator: The lac repressor binds to the lac operator to inhibit transcription in E. coli. This inhibition can be relieved by adding lactose or isopropyl-β-D-thiogalactopyranoside (IPTG). lac repressor encoded by lacI
    242..260     +  promoter       T3 promoter: promoter for bacteriophage T3 RNA polymerase
    273..380     +  misc_feature   MCS: pBluescript multiple cloning site
    389..407     -  promoter       T7 promoter: promoter for bacteriophage T7 RNA polymerase
    415..570     +  CDS            lacZα (fragment): LacZα fragment of β-galactosidase; lacZ fragment
    574..1029    +  rep_origin     f1 ori (sequence partly withheld): f1 bacteriophage origin of replication; arrow indicates direction of (+) strand synthesis
   1465..2259    -  CDS            S. pombe ura4: orotidine 5'-phosphate decarboxylase, required for uracil biosynthesis; Schizosaccharomyces pombe ura4
   2818..3972    +  promoter       nmt1 promoter: wild-type nmt1 promoter from Schizosaccharomyces pombe, conferring strong thiamine-repressible expression
   3976..4000    -  misc_feature   MCS (fragment): pUC18/19 multiple cloning site
   5069..5852    -  rep_origin     ars1: Schizosaccharomyces pombe autonomously replicating sequence ars1
   6013..6078    +  CDS            hus5 (fragment): UBC9_SCHPO - Also known as ubc9. Experimental evidence at protein level: Swiss-Prot protein existence level 1. Catalyzes the covalent attachment of ubiquitin-like protein SUMO/Smt3 to other proteins. Required for efficient recovery from DNA damage or S-phase arrest and normal mitosis. This may be as part of a checkpoint independent recovery process. From Schizosaccharomyces pombe (strain 972 / ATCC 24843) (Fission yeast).
   6132..6206    +  CDS            hus5 (fragment): UBC9_SCHPO - Also known as ubc9. Experimental evidence at protein level: Swiss-Prot protein existence level 1. Catalyzes the covalent attachment of ubiquitin-like protein SUMO/Smt3 to other proteins. Required for efficient recovery from DNA damage or S-phase arrest and normal mitosis. This may be as part of a checkpoint independent recovery process. From Schizosaccharomyces pombe (strain 972 / ATCC 24843) (Fission yeast).
   6228..6332    +  promoter       AmpR promoter: bla
   6333..7193    +  CDS            AmpR: β-lactamase; bla; confers resistance to ampicillin, carbenicillin, and related antibiotics
   7364..7952    +  rep_origin     ori: high-copy-number ColE1/pMB1/pBR322/pUC origin of replication
>Addgene plasmid #98412 | pYZ156 | addgene full sequence | sequence record 198903 | Addgene NGS Result
AGCGCCCAATACGCAAACCGCCTCTCCCCGCGCGTTGGCCGATTCATTAATGCAGCTGGCACGACAGGTT
TCCCGACTGGAAAGCGGGCAGTGAGCGCAACGCAATTAATGTGAGTTAGCTCACTCATTAGGCACCCCAG
GCTTTACACTTTATGCTTCCGGCTCGTATGTTGTGTGGAATTGTGAGCGGATAACAATTTCACACAGGAA
ACAGCTATGACCATGATTACGCCAAGCGCGCAATTAACCCTCACTAAAGGGAACAAAAGCTGGAGCTCCA
CCGCGGTGGCGGCCGCTCTAGAACTAGTCGATCCGCCGGGCTGCAGGAATTCGATATCAAGGTTATCGAT
ACCGTCCACCTCGAGGGGGGGCCCGGTACCCAATTCGCCCTATAGTGAGTCGTATTACGCGCGCTCACTG
GCCGTCGTTTTACAACGTCGTGACTGGGAAAACCCTGGCGTTACCCAACTTAATCGCCTTGCAGCACATC
CCCCTTTCGCCAGCTGGCGTAATAGCGAAGAGGCCCGCACCGATCGCCCTTCCCAACAGTTGCGCAGCCT
GAATGGCGAATGG
[124 nt withheld, positions 574-697]
C
[91 nt withheld, positions 699-789]
A
[49 nt withheld, positions 791-839]
CCTTTGACGTTGGAGTCCACGTTCTTT
[37 nt withheld, positions 867-903]
ACCCTATCTCGGTCTATTCTTTTGATTTATAAGGGATTTTGCCGATTTCGGCCTATTGGTTAAAAAATGA
GCTGATTTAACAAAAATTTAACGCGAATTTTAACAAAATATTAACGTTTACAATTTAGCTTGTGATATTG
ACGAAACTTTTTGACATCTAATTTATTCTGTTCCAACACCAATGTTTATAACCAAGTTTTATCTTGTTTG
TCTACATGGTATTTTACATTCATCTACATACATCTTTCATTGGCTTTGTACATAGTTATCATTACAAGTC
TAAAAAAATTCACTCTTTTCTTATTCAATGTCAATCCAAGAGAAAAGATTGTGGTAATGTTGTAGGAGCA
TGTTTAATAAATTACTATAGCAAATTACTTTTTATTCCCAAGGTGTTTATCTATAATAGTTAATATTTTA
GTCGCTACATAAAATTTTACCAAAGAGTACTTGTATACTAATTCTAAATGCCTTCTGACATAAAACGCCT
AGGAAAACAAACGCAAACAAGGCATCGACTTTTTCAATAACCAACCAAAAAAATTTTACATTAGTCTTTT
TTTAATGCTGAGAAAGTCTTTGCTGATATGCCTTCCAACCAGCTTCTCTATATCTCTTGGCTTCGACAAC
AGGATTACGACCAGCTCCATAGACTCCACGACCAACAATGATGATATCGCTACCGCAGTTTACAATCACT
TCTTCAGGAGTACGATATTGCTGTCCCAGCCCGTCTCCTTTAACATCCAAGCCGATACCAGGGGACATAG
TTATGTAGTCGCTTTGAAGGTTAGGAAATCGACGACCAGCTATAAAGCCAAAGCAAAAATCGGTATGCTT
CTCAAACCATTCTAAGGTTTTCTCTGTGTAGGAACCAGTAGCCAAAGAGCCTTTGGAAGACATTTCAGCC
AAAAGCAAGAGTCCACGTCCCAAAGGTAAACCAACTTCTTTGAGGCCTTGTATAATACCCTCGCCTGGCA
CTGTATGGCAATTTGTGATATGAGCCCAAGAAGCAATTTTGTACACACCAGATGCATATTGTAGCTTGAC
GGTATTTCCAATGTCTGCGAATTTGCGATCCTCAAAGATAAGAAAACGATGCTTTTTACCTAAGGCCACC
AGTTTTTCTACCATATCCTGGTCGAAATCCTCGACAACGTCAATATGTGTCTTGATAACACAGACATAGG
GTCCAATTTTATCTACCAATTCTAAGATTTCGGATTTCTTCGTCAAATCGACCGCGACTGACAAGTTGCT
TTGCTTTTCTTCCATCAAAGCCAACAATTCCTTGGCAATGGGATTTTTCATCCCCTCAGCTCTAGCTGAA
TAGCTTTGAAATACTCTAGCATCCATAACTTTGCTTTTAAACCTTTAATTTCGATCCAAGCAAAAAAGAG
GTTCTTGGTAGGACAATACGGTAAGAAAACACGACATGTGCAGAGATGCCGACGAAGCATAGTTAAACTG
GGATGGTAAAATCAATTAAGAATTTATAAAGACAAAATTGTATAAGTCTCTAAAACATCTTAATTATACC
TCACAGAACTATCTAAAATATATTCACAAAGTGCAAACATTATCATGAAAAAGAACCATTTTAATTTAAA
GCAAGGGCATTAAGGCTTATTTACAGAATTTCTTACTTTTGTAAAGATTATAAGGCTGATTATCTTTTTC
ACCATGCCAAAAATTACACAAGATAGAATGGATGTTTGAAATTAAACGTGAGTATACAAACAAATACACT
AGGTAAATCGAAACATTTTTTTCTCCATTAAGTAACAAATTCCTATTTAGAGAAAGAATGCTGAGTAGAT
TAAATAATCTATACAAACTTTTTTAACACAAATGCATACATATAGCCAGTGGGATTTGTAGCTAGTCGAT
CGACTCTAGAGGATCAGAAAATTATCGCCATAAAAGACAGAATAAGTCATCAGCGGTTGTTTCATTTCCT
ATATTTTTTTTTTATTTTTTTATTTTTTAATAAGGGAAAATTTAACGTCTAAGGATACAGAAGATTGTTA
GCACATTAAAGTAATAAAGGCTTAAGTAGTAAGTGCCTTAGCATGTTATTGTATTTCAAAGGACATAATC
TAAAATAATAACAATATCATTTCTCACAAGTTATTCAATTTTCTTTTTTTTTTCTAATAATATCAAGAAT
GTATTATTTGTTTGACATAAGTCAACTAATTTATTTAATATGCTGGATTAATCTTGCAGACATGTAAATT
AACAAGTTTTAGTCAAATAACGTTGAAGTTTCAATGAACTCAAATAATTTCTCTTTTTTTTTATATAACC
ATAATCTGATTTATATTTTCCGCAGGGATCAACTGAAGTTATGACATTTGGATTGGATCACTTATAACCT
TGGTCGCCAAATAATACAAAAATCAGCGTTATAAAACAAAGAAGGTTTTTGTTAAGAAATTAATCCTCTT
TCTTGATAAGAAAGTTGAACCGAAATTGCAGATACTGATATATGAAAATAATACCCACAATTTTGGGAAT
AGCGCAAGCCTCAATTTAAACAATAGGTGAGGACACATGATAATGACCTCAATGATTGTTAGAAGAAAAG
AGCCTCATTACAAAATCGAAAAATGAATGGTTGGGTACAAGTTTCCAAAACATGGTAAAGTGGACTTTGC
GTATGAGACGTAAATAGAAAAAAACACTTGTTATATGTTTTCTAGAATTATTGTTGTCTCTTTATGGTTG
GATGATGCAAAATAGTAATTTCGGTTAGTTGCTGTAAAACACCACGAGACAAATAGATATGGATATTTAT
TAAATCAGGAAAAACGTAACTCTCGGCTACTGGATGGTTCAGTCACCCAACGATTACTGGGGAGAGAAAA
CAGGGCAAAAGCAAAGCTTAAAGGAATCCGATTGTCATTCGGCAATGTGCAGCGAAACTAAAAACCGGAT
AATGGACCTGTTAATCGAAACATTGAAGATAAAGGAAGAGGAATCCTGGCATATCATCAATTGAATAAGT
TGAATTAATTATTTCAATCTCATTCTCACTTTCTGACTTATAGTCGCTTTGTTAAATCATATGTCGACTC
TAGAGGATCCCCGGGTAAAAGGAATGTCTCCCTTGCCAGTACTGCTAGGGTTTTTCTTTCAAACTATGGA
AGCCCATTCAAGCTGCATATTACGATTTTGTTTTTCGCTTTTAGAAAGTGGTTTAGATGAGATAATAGAA
AAATTCTTGATCTCCGACAACGAGTACTTTTATTTTTTTTGCTAATCACTTTACTCAATATTAGCTCGAA
ATCGTAGAAACGTAGACGGGTGCGGGATACCGAGTGGTGTAGTTAAGAATTTTTATAAACCACGTGGCCC
AAAAATATGAACCCAAAACGTTTATACATGAGTATACTTTAAGAAGGCTATACCCCTTCGTGTTAGATGT
AGTTTTAGCTACCCAACCCGAGTCTATGAGCTTGACTTCAGATGTAGAAGGCATTAAATCGTTTTGAATA
TTAATTAAAAAACGATGAAAATTAAATATTTAAAAGCAATCATACGCTGAAAATTTAGTGCTGTGGCTAA
TCCTTCAACATGGAAATGCCATAAAAGTGACTTTGACAAAAAAAAAAGTATATACAGGTAGTAAACTCAT
CTACTTCATTGACTTTGTTTACAGCATGTGGAAGGAGGAATATTTATTGCTAAATCGTAGTTTAACATTC
AATAAGTAATACTATTGAAATTCGACAAGATTGGCCGCATGGATGAAAAAGAGGCATTTTGCTTTGGGAG
AATTAGTCCAAATTAGAACTGAAAAAAAAACTTTACGAGGCAAAAATGTCGGATTGAGATCGTAAAAGTT
CGCTCGTCGTCTTTTGCTTTGTGATTGTTTTCATGGATACATCTTGCTGGATATTTAAATTTTAGTACTA
TGTATAAGATATTCTATAAATGTTTTATCACCCAAACCTGTTAGCGCCTTCTTAATTCTATTCAATCTGG
CTTTTGCTCTGAGACTACTTCTTGGACTTTCACTACTTGTTAGTTATACGGAATTTGTGTAATTAGAAGT
GAAATAATCCTTTCTATTAGTAATGCGAGCTGCAATTCGAGTCTAACTCCTTAACCACTCGGACATAGTG
ACTTATCTGACACTCATTGTAAATTAATATATATATAGGCATTTTGTTTAGTTAAAGGTACTTAAGTAAT
TAGTATAAACGAACCAATTTTATAATCAGGAAGTTAAGTGAATGGTAGCACATGTCGTAAAAATTGTGAA
TTTTTATTGAATAATATTTTAAATACAAGCCTTTCTAGACTAGGTATACTCATAAACATATATGAGCAAA
AGGATAGAGGAGATTACATTGCATCTTCTACAAATTTATTTATTGCCCTTTACTGAAAAATTAAATAATG
AGTACTAAATGATAAAAAGCGCTCAGTACAAGAAAGATTGCAAAAATATTGCATTCTTCATGAATTAAAG
TTGCATATAAGGCATATTGAAAGTAATAGTACTAAAACAGCAGTTAGCGAAAATTAATAGAATTATATTC
GCAAGACAATTGTGACATTAAATTAAAAAATTGTAGAATTTTTACTATCCTCTTTAACGCCATGAGCCTT
TATAAAAAGGTTAAATTAGTTTTAACATTCTTTTTTTGAGTAAGAGTTTACAATTTATCAAAACCTGTGT
TATTATATTCATTAGTTTCAATTTATTAGCATCTAGAGAAAAATCAATTGGCAGTTACATTGTTGGAATT
TATGAAGAAAAAGAATCTACAACGGAGAATAAGTTGCTGATCGCTTTCCCTAAAATTGTATATTTTGCTG
AGCTTATTTTGACATTTCGTTGAAGTTTTCTCTAATTCGCATTCATTTTAAGTAAAACAATGAGAAATAA
AATTACAAAAAATACAAATTAAAATACAATTTTTAGCTATAATTATAGACGATGCCCTTGTATCCCATTC
TGTCTCGCTTGCCCCTACTTTTTATCTTTTATATACCATAATGAACGCTGCCGCTACTAACCATACCCCG
ATTTTACATTTCGGACTCCCAAGGACGTACAAAATAGAAAACTATAGAAAAAAATAATCAGAAAATAGCA
TGTCATCTCTTTGTAAAACGCGTTTGCAAGAAGAAAGGAAACAATGGAGAAGAGATCATCCATTTGTATG
TAAATTTTAGTAAACTTGAAGAAATCACTAACAACTTCTCTTACTTAGGGATTCTATGCAAAACCTTGTA
AATCATCTGATGGAGGACTCGATTTAATGAATTGGAAGGTTGGATTTCCAGGTGGCACTTTTCGGGGAAA
TGTGCGCGGAACCCCTATTTGTTTATTTTTCTAAATACATTCAAATATGTATCCGCTCATGAGACAATAA
CCCTGATAAATGCTTCAATAATATTGAAAAAGGAAGAGTATGAGTATTCAACATTTCCGTGTCGCCCTTA
TTCCCTTTTTTGCGGCATTTTGCCTTCCTGTTTTTGCTCACCCAGAAACGCTGGTGAAAGTAAAAGATGC
TGAAGATCAGTTGGGTGCACGAGTGGGTTACATCGAACTGGATCTCAACAGCGGTAAGATCCTTGAGAGT
TTTCGCCCCGAAGAACGTTTTCCAATGATGAGCACTTTTAAAGTTCTGCTATGTGGCGCGGTATTATCCC
GTATTGACGCCGGGCAAGAGCAACTCGGTCGCCGCATACACTATTCTCAGAATGACTTGGTTGAGTACTC
ACCAGTCACAGAAAAGCATCTTACGGATGGCATGACAGTAAGAGAATTATGCAGTGCTGCCATAACCATG
AGTGATAACACTGCGGCCAACTTACTTCTGACAACGATCGGAGGACCGAAGGAGCTAACCGCTTTTTTGC
ACAACATGGGGGATCATGTAACTCGCCTTGATCGTTGGGAACCGGAGCTGAATGAAGCCATACCAAACGA
CGAGCGTGACACCACGATGCCTGTAGCAATGGCAACAACGTTGCGCAAACTATTAACTGGCGAACTACTT
ACTCTAGCTTCCCGGCAACAATTAATAGACTGGATGGAGGCGGATAAAGTTGCAGGACCACTTCTGCGCT
CGGCCCTTCCGGCTGGCTGGTTTATTGCTGATAAATCTGGAGCCGGTGAGCGTGGATCTCGCGGTATCAT
TGCAGCACTGGGGCCAGATGGTAAGCCCTCCCGTATCGTAGTTATCTACACGACGGGGAGTCAGGCAACT
ATGGATGAACGAAATAGACAGATCGCTGAGATAGGTGCCTCACTGATTAAGCATTGGTAACTGTCAGACC
AAGTTTACTCATATATACTTTAGATTGATTTAAAACTTCATTTTTAATTTAAAAGGATCTAGGTGAAGAT
CCTTTTTGATAATCTCATGACCAAAATCCCTTAACGTGAGTTTTCGTTCCACTGAGCGTCAGACCCCGTA
GAAAAGATCAAAGGATCTTCTTGAGATCCTTTTTTTCTGCGCGTAATCTGCTGCTTGCAAACAAAAAAAC
CACCGCTACCAGCGGTGGTTTGTTTGCCGGATCAAGAGCTACCAACTCTTTTTCCGAAGGTAACTGGCTT
CAGCAGAGCGCAGATACCAAATACTGTTCTTCTAGTGTAGCCGTAGTTAGGCCACCACTTCAAGAACTCT
GTAGCACCGCCTACATACCTCGCTCTGCTAATCCTGTTACCAGTGGCTGCTGCCAGTGGCGATAAGTCGT
GTCTTACCGGGTTGGACTCAAGACGATAGTTACCGGATAAGGCGCAGCGGTCGGGCTGAACGGGGGGTTC
GTGCACACAGCCCAGCTTGGAGCGAACGACCTACACCGAACTGAGATACCTACAGCGTGAGCTATGAGAA
AGCGCCACGCTTCCCGAAGGGAGAAAGGCGGACAGGTATCCGGTAAGCGGCAGGGTCGGAACAGGAGAGC
GCACGAGGGAGCTTCCAGGGGGAAACGCCTGGTATCTTTATAGTCCTGTCGGGTTTCGCCACCTCTGACT
TGAGCGTCGATTTTTGTGATGCTCGTCAGGGGGGCGGAGCCTATGGAAAAACGCCAGCAACGCGGCCTTT
TTACGGTTCCTGGCCTTTTGCTGGCCTTTTGCTCACATGTTCTTTCCTGCGTTATCCCCTGATTCTGTGG
ATAACCGTATTACCGCCTTTGAGTGAGCTGATACCGCTCGCCGCAGCCGAACGACCGAGCGCAGCGAGTC
AGTGAGCGAGGAAGCGGAAG
